>Addgene plasmid #66724 | pBGSA FPR1 Q258A | addgene partial sequence | sequence record 116954 | C-CMV-24 5'-TATTAGGACAAGGCTGGTGGGCAC-3'
CTAGTGGATCCCCCGGGCTGCAGGAATTCTATTACTTTGCCTGTAACTCCACCTCTGCAGAAGGTAAAGT
AGAATTGGTAGCTGTGTCACTGGTTTGGGTTGAGTCCTCGGTCAGGGCCCTCTCCAGACTGGCGGGAAGG
GCGTGGATCAGCCTCTCCCGGAAGTCCTGGCCCATGAAGACATAGAGCATGGGGTTGAGGCAGCTGTTGA
AGAAGGCCAGGGCACTTGTCACATCCACTGCAATACCAATTTCTTTGTACATGCCTTGCAATAACTCACG
GATTCTGACTGTGGCTATAAGGGCCACCACCGCATATGGGGACCAGCAGAGAAAAAAGGCTGCTGCGACA
AAGGAGAGGACCCGTAAGGGACGACTGGACTTAATCAAGCCTTGCTTGTGGATCTTGGTGGCAATAAGCC
CATAACTGACAGCAACGATGGACATGGGTGCGCTGAAGCCAATGATGAACCGGATGATGCCTCTCACCGT
CAACATGGCAACGGCCACATTTATCCTCTCTTTAGGGTCGTTGGTCCAGGGCGAAAAGTTAAAAGTGCAG
GCTACTGTCCCCGTTTTACCAGGTACTGTAGTCACACGAATGATAACTGGCAATGTGAGGAGCAGAGCCA
TCACCCAGGGCCCAATGATCACCTTCTTGGCCAGGCTCACGGTGCGGTGGTTCTGGGTCCAGACTGGATG
CAGGACGCAAACACAGCGGTCCAGAGCAATGAGGGCGATCAGGAAGACACTTCCGAACAAGTTGATGTCC
ACTATGGTAAAGACGAATTTGCACAGGAACCAGCCGAAAGGCCAATGT
