>Addgene plasmid #66724 | pBGSA FPR1 Q258A | addgene partial sequence | sequence record 116955 | pcDL-F 5'-GTTGCCTTTACTTCTAGGCCT-3'
GACCCAGCACCGTAGTAACTACCCAGAGCAAGACCACAGCTGGTGAACAGTCCAGGAGCAGACAAGATGG
AGACAAATTCCTCTCTCCCCACGAACATCTCTGGAGGGACACCTGCTGTATCTGCTGGCTATCTCTTCCT
GGATATCATCACTTATCTGGTATTTGCAGTCACCTTTGTCCTCGGGGTCCTGGGCAACGGGCTTGTGATC
TGGGTGGCTGGATTCCGGATGACACACACAGTCACCACCATCAGTTACCTGAACCTGGCCGTGGCTGACT
TCTGTTTCACCTCCACTTTGCCATTCTTCATGGTCAGGAAGGCCATGGGAGGACATTGGCCTTTCGGCTG
GTTCCTGTGCAAATTCGTCTTTACCATAGTGGACATCAACTTGTTCGGAAGTGTCTTCCTGATCGCCCTC
ATTGCTCTGGACCGCTGTGTTTGCGTCCTGCATCCAGTCTGGACCCAGAACCACCGCACCGTGAGCCTGG
CCAAGAAGGTGATCATTGGGCCCTGGGTGATGGCTCTGCTCCTCACATTGCCAGTTATCATTCGTGTGAC
TACAGTACCTGGTAAAACGGGGACAGTAGCCTGCACTTTTAACTTTTCGCCCTGGACCAACGACCCTAAA
GAGAGGATAAATGTGGCCGTTGCCATGTTGACGGTGAGAGGCATCATCCGGTTCATCATTGGCTTCAGCG
CACCCATGTCCATCGTTGCTGTCAGTTATGGGCTTATTGCCACCAAGAT
