[The description below was written by a language model from this plasmid's Addgene catalogue record.]
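Description:
pBGSA FPR1 Q258A is a mammalian expression plasmid built on an extensively modified pBluescript SK+ (pBSSK+) backbone, with a total size of about 8.5 kb, of which roughly 7.2 kb is vector. It is maintained in E. coli as a high-copy plasmid under ampicillin selection, and it carries a neomycin resistance marker so that transfected mammalian cells can be selected with G418, allowing stable lines to be established. No feature table accompanies the record, so the exact arrangement of the origin, resistance cassettes and polyadenylation signals is not stated.

The payload is a roughly 1.3 kb human FPR1 cDNA (haplotype 3, also called FMLP-R26), encoding the formyl peptide receptor 1, a G protein-coupled chemoattractant receptor. The insert was cloned as an EcoRI fragment with both sites retained, and it carries a single substitution, Q258A. Expression is driven by the SR-alpha promoter, a strong composite promoter that combines the SV40 early promoter with sequence from the HTLV-1 long terminal repeat, giving constitutive transcription in mammalian cells. No epitope tag or reporter is recorded.

The construct belongs to a mutagenesis study mapping the ligand binding site of the formyl peptide receptor to its transmembrane region. According to the depositor, the Q258A mutant shows constitutive chemotaxis and constitutive beta-arrestin binding. This makes it useful for examining receptor activation, signalling and arrestin coupling, typically in comparison with the wild-type receptor.
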