Addgene plasmid #66724: pBGSA FPR1 Q258A
Purpose: Constitutive expression of FPR1 Q258A in mammalian cells.
Depositing lab: Heini Miettinen. Depositing organization: Montana State University. Publication: The ligand binding site of the formyl peptide receptor maps in the transmembrane region. Miettinen HM, Mills JS, Gripentrog JM, Dratz EA, Granger BL, Jesaitis AJ. J Immunol. 1997 Oct 15;159(8):4045-54. PubMed 9378994.
Backbone
  Vector backbone: pBSSK+
  Backbone manufacturer: Stratagene
  Backbone size w/o insert (bp): 7200
  Total vector size (bp): 8520
  Modifications to backbone: Extensively modified
  Vector type: Mammalian Expression
  Selectable markers: Neomycin (select with G418)
Growth in bacteria
  Bacterial resistance: Ampicillin, 100 μg/mL
  Growth temperature: 37°C
  Growth strain: DH5alpha
  Copy number: High Copy
Gene/Insert
  Gene/Insert name: FPR1 (haplotype 3) (alt name: FMLP-R26)
  Species: H. sapiens (human)
  Insert size (bp): 1320
  Mutation: Q258A
  GenBank ID: M60627
  Entrez Gene: FPR1 (a.k.a. FMLP, FPR)
  Promoter: SR-alpha
  Cloning method: Restriction Enzyme; 5′ cloning site EcoRI (not destroyed); 3′ cloning site EcoRI (not destroyed)
  Sequencing primers: 5′ 5'-CTTCTAGGCCTGTACGG-3'; 3′ 5'-TCTAGAACTAGTGGATCC-3'
Terms and licenses: Academic/Nonprofit Terms; Industry Terms: Not Available to Industry
Depositor comments: This mutant shows constitutive chemotaxis and beta-arrestin binding. Also associated with PMID: 16038804.
How to cite: pBGSA FPR1 Q258A was a gift from Heini Miettinen (Addgene plasmid # 66724 ; http://n2t.net/addgene:66724 ; RRID:Addgene_66724)
